>Addgene plasmid #192926 | pPB-cT3G-cERP2-RUNX2 | addgene full sequence | sequence record 377557 | Addgene NGS Result
AAGCTTGCCTATATAAGCAGAGCTCGTTTAGTGAACCGTCAGATCGCCTGGAGACGCCATCCACGCTGTT
TTGACCTCCATAGAAGACACCGGGACCGATCCAGCCTACCACAAGTTTGTACAAAAAAGTTGGCATGCTT
CATTCGCCTCACAAACAACCACAGAACCACAAGTGCGGTGCAAACTTTCTCCAGGAGGACAGCAAGAAGT
CTCTGGTTTTTAAATGGTTAATCTCCGCAGGTCACTACCAGCCACCGAGACCAACAGAGTCATTTAAGGC
TGCAAGCAGTATTTACAACAGAGGGTACAAGTTCTATCTGAAAAAAAAAGGAGGGACTATGGCATCAAAC
AGCCTCTTCAGCACAGTGACACCATGTCAGCAAAACTTCTTTTGGGATCCGAGCACCAGCCGGCGCTTCA
GCCCCCCCTCCAGCAGCCTGCAGCCCGGCAAAATGAGCGACGTGAGCCCGGTGGTGGCTGCGCAACAGCA
GCAGCAACAGCAGCAGCAGCAACAGCAGCAGCAGCAGCAGCAACAGCAGCAGCAGCAGCAGGAGGCGGCG
GCGGCGGCTGCGGCGGCGGCGGCGGCTGCGGCGGCGGCAGCTGCAGTGCCCCGGTTGCGGCCGCCCCACG
ACAACCGCACCATGGTGGAGATCATCGCCGACCACCCGGCCGAACTCGTCCGCACCGACAGCCCCAACTT
CCTGTGCTCGGTGCTGCCCTCGCACTGGCGCTGCAACAAGACCCTGCCCGTGGCCTTCAAGGTGGTAGCC
CTCGGAGAGGTACCAGATGGGACTGTGGTTACTGTCATGGCGGGTAACGATGAAAATTATTCTGCTGAGC
TCCGGAATGCCTCTGCTGTTATGAAAAACCAAGTAGCAAGGTTCAACGATCTGAGATTTGTGGGCCGGAG
TGGACGAGGCAAGAGTTTCACCTTGACCATAACCGTCTTCACAAATCCTCCCCAAGTAGCTACCTATCAC
AGAGCAATTAAAGTTACAGTAGATGGACCTCGGGAACCCAGAAGGCACAGACAGAAGCTTGATGACTCTA
AACCTAGTTTGTTCTCTGACCGCCTCAGTGATTTAGGGCGCATTCCTCATCCCAGTATGAGAGTAGGTGT
CCCGCCTCAGAACCCACGGCCCTCCCTGAACTCTGCACCAAGTCCTTTTAATCCACAAGGACAGAGTCAG
ATTACAGACCCCAGGCAGGCACAGTCTTCCCCGCCGTGGTCCTATGACCAGTCTTACCCCTCCTACCTGA
GCCAGATGACGTCCCCGTCCATCCACTCTACCACCCCGCTGTCTTCCACACGGGGCACTGGGCTTCCTGC
CATCACCGATGTGCCTAGGCGCATTTCAGATGATGACACTGCCACCTCTGACTTCTGCCTCTGGCCTTCC
ACTCTCAGTAAGAAGAGCCAGGCAGGTGCTTCAGAACTGGGCCCTTTTTCAGACCCCAGGCAGTTCCCAA
GCATTTCATCCCTCACTGAGAGCCGCTTCTCCAACCCACGAATGCACTATCCAGCCACCTTTACTTACAC
CCCGCCAGTCACCTCAGGCATGTCCCTCGGTATGTCCGCCACCACTCACTACCACACCTACCTGCCACCA
CCCTACCCCGGCTCTTCCCAAAGCCAGAGTGGACCCTTCCAGACCAGCAGCACTCCATATCTCTACTATG
GCACTTCGTCAGGATCCTATCAGTTTCCCATGGTGCCGGGGGGAGACCGGTCTCCTTCCAGAATGCTTCC
GCCATGCACCACCACCTCGAATGGCAGCACGCTATTAAATCCAAATTTGCCTAACCAGAATGATGGTGTT
GACGCTGATGGAAGCCACAGCAGTTCCCCAACTGTTTTGAATTCTAGTGGCAGAATGGATGAATCTGTTT
GGCGACCATATTGCCCAACTTTCTTGTACAAAGTGGTATACCCATACGATGTTCCAGATTACGCTTAGTA
ATGAGAAATACTCAGAAGATGTCACTCACCATAGTCCGCAGTGAAAGATAAATGATCAGACTGGCCTGCA
GTGCTCAGTTTTAGAGCTAGAAATAGCAAGTAGGCCACTGAGCAAGAACTATGAATGAGATCTTTAGACA
TATTGCGGCCGCTTTCTCCGCGATCCAGACATGATAAGATACATTGATGAGTTTGGACAAACCAAAACTA
GAATGCAGTGAAAAAAATGCCTTATTTGTGAAATTTGTGATGCTATTGCCTTATTTGTAACCATTATAAG
CTGCAATAAACAAGTTATCTATAACAAGAAAATATATATATAATAAGTTATCACGTAAGTAGAACATGAA
ATAACAATATAATTATCGTATGAGTTAAATCTTAAAAGTCACGTAAAAGATAATCATGCGTCATTTTGAC
TCACGCGGTCGTTATAGTTCAAAATCAGTGACACTTACCGCATTGACAAGCACGCCTCACGGGAGCTCCA
AGCGGCGACTGAGATGTCCTAAATGCACAGCGACGGATTCGCGCTATTTAGAAAGAGAGAGCAATATTTC
AAGAATGCATGCGTCAATTTTACGCAGACTATCTTTCTAGGGTTAAGAATTCACTGGCCGTCGTTTTACA
ACGTCGTGACTGGGAAAACCCTGGCGTTACCCAACTTAATCGCCTTGCAGCACATCCCCCTTTCGCCAGC
TGGCGTAATAGCGAAGAGGCCCGCACCGATCGCCCTTCCCAACAGTTGCGCAGCCTGAATGGCGAATGGC
GCCTGATGCGGTATTTTCTCCTTACGCATCTGTGCGGTATTTCACACCGCATATGGTGCACTCTCAGTAC
AATCTGCTCTGATGCCGCATAGTTAAGCCAGCCCCGACACCCGCCAACACCCGCTGACGCGCCCTGACGG
GCTTGTCTGCTCCCGGCATCCGCTTACAGACAAGCTGTGACCATGTCTCCGGGAGCTGCATGTGTCAGAG
GTTTTCACCGTCATCACCGAAACACGCGAGTTCGAAAGGGCCTCGTGATACGCCTATTTTTATAGGTTAA
TGTCATGATAATAATGGTTTCTTAGACGTCAGGTGGCACTTTTCGGGGAAATGTGCGCGGAACCCCTATT
TGTTTATTTTTCTAAATACATTCAAATATGTATCCGCTCATGAGACAATAACCCTGATAAATGCTTCAAT
AATATTGAAAAAGGAAGAGTATGAGTATTCAACATTTCCGTGTCGCCCTTATTCCCTTTTTTGCGGCATT
TTGCCTTCCTGTTTTTGCTCACCCAGAAACGCTGGTGAAAGTAAAAGATGCTGAAGATCAGTTGGGTGCA
CGAGTGGGTTACATCGAACTGGATCTCAACAGCGGTAAGATCCTTGAGAGTTTTCGCCCCGAAGAACGTT
TTCCAATGATGAGCACTTTTAAAGTTCTGCTATGTGGCGCGGTATTATCCCGTATTGACGCCGGGCAAGA
GCAACTCGGTCGCCGCATACACTATTCTCAGAATGACTTGGTTGAGTACTCACCAGTCACAGAAAAGCAT
CTTACGGATGGCATGACAGTAAGAGAATTATGCAGTGCTGCCATAACCATGAGTGATAACACTGCGGCCA
ACTTACTTCTGACAACGATCGGAGGACCGAAGGAGCTAACCGCTTTTTTGCACAACATGGGGGATCATGT
AACTCGCCTTGATCGTTGGGAACCGGAGCTGAATGAAGCCATACCAAACGACGAGCGTGACACCACGATG
CCTGTAGCAATGGCAACAACGTTGCGCAAACTATTAACTGGCGAACTACTTACTCTAGCTTCCCGGCAAC
AATTAATAGACTGGATGGAGGCGGATAAAGTTGCAGGACCACTTCTGCGCTCGGCCCTTCCGGCTGGCTG
GTTTATTGCTGATAAATCTGGAGCCGGTGAGCGTGGTTCACGCGGTATCATTGCAGCACTGGGGCCAGAT
GGTAAGCCCTCCCGTATCGTAGTTATCTACACGACGGGGAGTCAGGCAACTATGGATGAACGAAATAGAC
AGATCGCTGAGATAGGTGCCTCACTGATTAAGCATTGGTAACTGTCAGACCAAGTTTACTCATATATACT
TTAGATTGATTTAAAACTTCATTTTTAATTTAAAAGGATCTAGGTGAAGATCCTTTTTGATAATCTCATG
ACCAAAATCCCTTAACGTGAGTTTTCGTTCCACTGAGCGTCAGACCCCGTAGAAAAGATCAAAGGATCTT
CTTGAGATCCTTTTTTTCTGCGCGTAATCTGCTGCTTGCAAACAAAAAAACCACCGCTACCAGCGGTGGT
TTGTTTGCCGGATCAAGAGCTACCAACTCTTTTTCCGAAGGTAACTGGCTTCAGCAGAGCGCAGATACCA
AATACTGTTCTTCTAGTGTAGCCGTAGTTAGGCCACCACTTCAAGAACTCTGTAGCACCGCCTACATACC
TCGCTCTGCTAATCCTGTTACCAGTGGCTGCTGCCAGTGGCGATAAGTCGTGTCTTACCGGGTTGGACTC
AAGACGATAGTTACCGGATAAGGCGCAGCGGTCGGGCTGAACGGGGGGTTCGTGCACACAGCCCAGCTTG
GAGCGAACGACCTACACCGAACTGAGATACCTACAGCGTGAGCTATGAGAAAGCGCCACGCTTCCCGAAG
GGAGAAAGGCGGACAGGTATCCGGTAAGCGGCAGGGTCGGAACAGGAGAGCGCACGAGGGAGCTTCCAGG
GGGAAACGCCTGGTATCTTTATAGTCCTGTCGGGTTTCGCCACCTCTGACTTGAGCGTCGATTTTTGTGA
TGCTCGTCAGGGGGGCGGAGCCTATGGAAAAACGCCAGCAACGCGGCCTTTTTACGGTTCCTGGCCTTTT
GCTGGCCTTTTGCTCACATGTTCTTTCCTGCGTTATCCCCTGATTCTGTGGATAACCGTATTACCGCCTT
TGAGTGAGCTGATACCGCTCGCCGCAGCCGAACGACCGAGCGCAGCGAGTCAGTGAGCGAGGAAGCGGAT
GAGCGCCCAATACGCAAACCGCCTCTCACCGCGCGTTGGCCGATTCATTAATGCAGCTGGCACGACAGGT
TTCCCGACTGGAAAGCGGGCAGTGAGCGCAACGCAAACCGCCTCTCCCCGCGCGTTGGCCGATTCATTAA
TGCAGCTGGCACGACAGGTTTCCCGACTGGAAAGCGGGCAGTGAGCGCAACGCAATTAATGTGAGTTAGC
TCACTCATTAGGCACCCCAGGCTTTACACTTTATGCTTCCGGCTCGTATGTTGTGTGGAATTGTGAGCGG
ATAACAATTTCACACAGGAAACAGCTATGACCATGATTACGCCAAGGTCGACTTAACCCTAGAAAGATAA
TCATATTGTGACGTACGTTAAAGATAATCATGCGTAAAATTGACGCATGTGTTTTATCGGTCTGTATATC
GAGGTTTATTTATTAATTTGAATAGATATTAAGTTTTATTATATTTACACTTACATACTAATAATAAATT
CAACAAACAATTTATTTATGTTTATTTATTTATTAAAAAAAAACAAAAACTCAAAATTTCTTCTATAAAG
TAACAAAACTTTTAGCAGTGAAAAAAATGCTTTATTTGTGAAATTTGTGATGCTATTGCTTTATTTGTAA
CCATTATAAGCTGCAATAAACAAGTTAACAACAACAATTGCATTCATTTTATGTTTCAGGTTCAGGGGGA
GGTGTGGGAGGTTTTTTAAAGCAAGTAAAACCTCTACAAATGTGGTATGGCTGATTATGATCCTCTGGAG
ATTCATGCGCCAGGTTTTCTGGTCATGCACCACGTTCGTGGGCCCTCAGGAACCTCCACGTCAGCGGTAA
CTGTGAAGCCCAGTCGCTCGTAAAAAGGAAGATTCCGGGGAGCACTGGTTTCGAGGAACGCCGGCACGCC
AGCCCGTTCCGCGGCCTCAACACCAGGAAGAACGACAGCGCTTCCCAAACCTTTACCTTGGTGATCTGGG
CTGACACCGACAGTGGCAAGAAACCACGCAGGCTCCTTTGGTCTATGAGGAGCCAGCAAGCCCTCCATTT
GCTGTTGTGCCGCCAACCTACTCCCTGACAGCTCGGCCATCCGCGGACCTATTTCCGCGAACACTGCGCC
GGCTTCGACGCTTTCCGGAGTAGTCCAGACCGCAACTGCGGCACCATCGTCCGCAACCCAAACTTTACCA
ATGTCCAGACCCACGCGCGTAAGAAACAGCTCTTGCAACTCAGTTACCCTCTCTATGTGTCTGTCCGGAT
CTACGGTATGGCGGGTCGCTGGATAATCTGCAAATGCTGCGGCAAGTGTTCGGACAGCCCGTGGTACATC
GTCACGGGTAGCGAGCCTAACAGTGGGCTTATATTCCGTCATGGGGCCGGGGTTCTCCTCCACGTCGCCG
GCCTGCTTCAGCAGGCTGAAGTTGGTGGCGCCGCTGCCCCCGGGGAGCATGTCAAGGTCAAAATCGTCAA
GAGCGTCAGCAGGCAGCATATCAAGGTCAAAGTCGTCAAGGGCATCGGCTGGGAGCATGTCTAAGTCAAA
ATCGTCAAGGGCGTCGGTCGGCCCGCCGCTTTCGCACTTTAGCTGTTTCTCCAGGCCACATATGATTAGT
TCCAGGCCGAAAAGGAAGGCAGGTTCGGCTCCCTGCCGGTCGAACAGCTCAATTGCTTGTTTCAGAAGTG
GGGGCATAGAATCGGTGGTAGGTGTCTCTCTTTCCTCTTTTGCTACTTGATGCTCCTGTTCCTCCAATAC
GCAGCCCAGTGTAAAGTGGCCCACGGCGGACAGAGCGTACAGTGCGTTCTCCAGGGAGAAGCCTTGCTGA
CACAGGAACGCGAGCTGATTTTCCAGGGTTTCGTACTGTTTCTCTGTTGGGCGGGTGCCGAGATGCACTT
TAGCCCCGTCACGATGTGAGAGGAGAGCACAGCGGTATGACTTGGCGTTGTTCCGCAGAAAGTCTTGCCA
TGACTCGCCTTCCAGGGGGCAGGAGTGGGTATGATGCCTGTCCAGCATCTCGATTGGCAGGGCATCGAGC
AGGGCCCGCTTGTTCTTCACGTGCCAGTACAGGGTAGGCTGCTCAACTCCCAGCTTTTGAGCGAGTTTCC
TTGTCGTCAGGCCTTCGATACCGACTCCATTGAGTAATTCCAGAGCAGAGTTTATGACTTTGCTCTTGTC
CAGTCTAGACATCTTATCGTCATCGTCTTTGTAATCCATGGTGGCGGATCCCGCGTCACGACACCTGTGT
TCTGGCGGCAAACCCGTTGCGAAAAAGAACGTTCACGGCGACTACTGCACTTATATACGGTTCTCCCCCA
CCCTCGGGAAAAAGGCGGAGCCAGTACACGACATCACTTTCCCAGTTTACCCCGCGCCACCTTCTCTAGG
CACCGGTTCAATTGCCGACCCCTCCCCCCAACTTCTCGGGCACTGTGGGCCATGTGCGCTCTGCCCCATG
GTAATAGCCATGACTAATACGTAGATGTACTGCCAAGTAGGAAAGTGCCATAAGGTCATGTACTGGGCAT
AATGCCAGGCGGGCCATTTACCGTCATTGACGTCAATAGGGGGCGTACTTGGCATATGATACACTTGATG
TACTGCCAAGTGGGCAGTTTACCGTAAATACTCCACCCATTGACGTCAATGGAAAGTGCCTATTGGCGTT
ACTATGGGAACATACGTCATTATTGACGTCAATGGGCGGGGGTCGTTGGGCGGTCAGCCAGGCGGGCCAT
TTACCGTAAGTTATGTAACGCGGAACTCCATATATGGGCTATGAACTAATGACCCCGTAATTGATTACTA
TTAATAACTAGTCAATAATCAATGTCATAAGCTCTAATCGCATAATCGAGCTAAGAGCGATTAATATGCT
TAGCTAGCTTAGCTAAGCTAGATTTCTCTATTCTCCCACAATATATAGCAGCTATTAGCTTAGCAGTCCG
AATACGATCGTCCACGATCCATAAGCGTAACACATTTGAGTAGCGACTGACGGGCACCGGAGCCACTCGA
GTGGAATTATCACCTCGAGTTTACTCCCTATCAGTGATAGAGAACGTATGAAGAGTTTACTCCCTATCAG
TGATAGAGAACGTATGCAGACTTTACTCCCTATCAGTGATAGAGAACGTATAAGGAGTTTACTCCCTATC
AGTGATAGAGAACGTATGACCAGTTTACTCCCTATCAGTGATAGAGAACGTATCTACAGTTTACTCCCTA
TCAGTGATAGAGAACGTATATCCAGTTTACTCCCTATCAGTGATAGAGAACGTAT
Features (pLannotate 1.2.2; 27 found; start..end, strand, type, name):
      7..53      +  promoter       TRE3GV promoter (fragment): 3rd-generation Tet-responsive promoter that can be activated by binding of Tet-On® 3G, optimized for retroviral and lentiviral vectors
    112..129     +  protein_bind   attB1 (fragment): mutant version of attB; core recombination site for the Gateway® BP reaction BP Clonase™
    339..1901    +  CDS            RUNX2: RUNX2_HUMAN - Also known as AML3, CBFA1, OSF2, PEBP2A. Experimental evidence at protein level: Swiss-Prot protein existence level 1. Transcription factor involved in osteoblastic differentiation and skeletal morphogenesis (PubMed:28505335, PubMed:28738062, PubMed:28703881). Essential for the maturation of osteoblasts and both intramembranous and endochondral ossification. CBF binds to the core site, 5'-PYGPYGGT-3', of a number of enhancers and promoters, including murine leukemia virus, polyomavirus enhancer, T-cell receptor enhancers, osteocalcin, osteopontin, bone sialoprotein, alpha 1(I) co
   1904..1927    -  protein_bind   attB2: mutant version of attB; recombination site for the Gateway® BP reaction BP Clonase™
   1929..1957    +  CDS            3xHA (fragment): three tandem HA epitope tags
   1995..2017    +  promoter       SNR52 promoter (fragment): promoter for the S. cerevisiae small nucleolar RNA gene SNR52
   2038..2061    +  misc_RNA       gRNA scaffold (fragment): guide RNA scaffold for the Streptococcus pyogenes CRISPR/Cas9 system
   2122..2256    -  polyA_signal   SV40 poly(A) signal: SV40 polyadenylation signal
   2569..2726    +  CDS            lacZα (fragment): LacZα fragment of β-galactosidase; lacZ fragment
   2732..2831    -  misc_feature   bom (fragment): basis of mobility region from pBR322
   2935..2970    -  CDS            rop (fragment): Rop protein, which maintains plasmids at low copy number; rop
   3066..3170    +  promoter       AmpR promoter: bla
   3171..4031    +  CDS            AmpR: β-lactamase; bla; confers resistance to ampicillin, carbenicillin, and related antibiotics
   4202..4790    +  rep_origin     ori: high-copy-number ColE1/pMB1/pBR322/pUC origin of replication
   4973..5065    +  CDS            lacI (fragment): lac repressor; lacI; The lac repressor binds to the lac operator to inhibit transcription in E. coli. This inhibition can be relieved by adding lactose or isopropyl-β-D-thiogalactopyranoside (IPTG).
   5071..5154    +  CDS            lacI (fragment): lac repressor; lacI; The lac repressor binds to the lac operator to inhibit transcription in E. coli. This inhibition can be relieved by adding lactose or isopropyl-β-D-thiogalactopyranoside (IPTG).
   5167..5188    +  protein_bind   CAP binding site: CAP binding activates transcription in the presence of cAMP. E. coli catabolite activator protein
   5203..5233    +  promoter       lac promoter: promoter for the E. coli lac operon
   5241..5257    +  protein_bind   lac operator: The lac repressor binds to the lac operator to inhibit transcription in E. coli. This inhibition can be relieved by adding lactose or isopropyl-β-D-thiogalactopyranoside (IPTG). lac repressor encoded by lacI
   5545..5626    -  polyA_signal   SV40 poly(A) signal: SV40 polyadenylation signal
   5649..5732    -  CDS            large T antigen (fragment): large T antigen from SV40 (simian virus 40)
   5746..6342    -  CDS            pac: PUAC_STRAD - Protein predicted: Swiss-Prot protein existence level 4. Detoxification of puromycin. From Streptomyces alboniger.
   6415..6525    -  CDS            VP48: 3 tandem repeats of the minimal activation domain of herpes simplex virus VP16 (Cheng et al., 2013)
   6455..7152    -  CDS            rtTA3 (fragment): reverse tetracycline transactivator 3 activates expression from Tet-responsive promoters in the presence of doxycycline
   7205..7416    -  promoter       EF-1α core promoter: core promoter for human elongation factor EF-1α
   7417..7796    -  enhancer       CMV enhancer: human cytomegalovirus immediate early enhancer
   7997..8245    +  promoter       TRE3GV promoter (fragment): 3rd-generation Tet-responsive promoter that can be activated by binding of Tet-On® 3G, optimized for retroviral and lentiviral vectors
