[The description below was written by a language model from this plasmid's Addgene catalogue record and pLannotate feature annotations shown in this document.]
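Description:
pPB-cT3G-cERP2-RUNX2 is a mammalian expression plasmid built as a piggyBac transposon, designed for stable genomic integration and doxycycline-inducible expression of human RUNX2, a Runt-family transcription factor best known for its role in osteoblast differentiation. It was made by Gateway cloning of the RUNX2 open reading frame into the PB-cT3G-cERP2 destination backbone, and the coding sequence is accordingly flanked by attB1 and attB2 sites. Downstream of attB2 the insert reads into a C-terminal HA epitope tag, and the transcript ends at an SV40 polyadenylation signal. Expression is driven by a third-generation Tet-responsive promoter (TRE3G with a minimal CMV element), which spans the numbering origin of the circular sequence and so appears as two fragments in the feature table.

A second, oppositely oriented cassette makes the system self-contained. A CMV enhancer fused to the EF-1α core promoter constitutively drives the reverse tetracycline transactivator (rtTA, with VP16-derived activation repeats) followed by puromycin N-acetyltransferase, ending in another SV40 poly(A) signal. Integrated cells can therefore be selected with puromycin and RUNX2 switched on with doxycycline. The catalogue entry describes the vector as barcoded, but neither the barcode nor the piggyBac terminal repeats are annotated in the feature table. The short matches to the SNR52 promoter and a gRNA scaffold after the tag are probably incidental hits. In bacteria the plasmid is maintained at high copy from a ColE1/pUC-type origin under ampicillin selection. The associated work used transcription factor overexpression to direct human iPSC differentiation toward ovarian granulosa-like cells.
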