Addgene plasmid #192926: pPB-cT3G-cERP2-RUNX2
Purpose: Barcoded piggybac transposon vector with Dox-inducible expression of RUNX2
Depositing lab: George Church. Depositing organization: Harvard Medical School. Publication: Directed differentiation of human iPSCs to functional ovarian granulosa-like cells via transcription factor overexpression. Pierson Smela MD, Kramme CC, Fortuna PRJ, Adams JL, Su R, Dong E, Kobayashi M, Brixi G, Kavirayuni VS, Tysinger E, Kohman RE, Shioda T, Chatterjee P, Church GM. Elife. 2023 Feb 21;12:e83291. doi: 10.7554/eLife.83291. PubMed 36803359.
Backbone
  Vector backbone: PB-CT3G-CERP2-MG
  Backbone manufacturer: George Church (Addgene plasmid # 175503)
  Backbone size w/o insert (bp): 6509
  Vector type: Mammalian Expression
  Selectable markers: Puromycin
Growth in bacteria
  Bacterial resistance: Ampicillin, 100 μg/mL
  Growth temperature: 37°C
  Growth strain: DH5alpha
  Copy number: High Copy
Gene/Insert
  Gene/Insert name: RUNX2
  Species: H. sapiens (human)
  Insert size (bp): 1769
  Entrez Gene: RUNX2 (a.k.a. AML3, CBF-alpha-1, CBFA1, CCD, CCD1, CLCD, OSF-2, OSF2, PEA2aA, PEBP2aA)
  Promoter: TET3G-miniCMV
  Tag / fusion protein: HA (C terminal on insert)
  Cloning method: Gateway Cloning
Terms and licenses: Academic/Nonprofit Terms; Industry Terms: Not Available to Industry
Depositor comments: Also expresses rTTA and puromycin acetyltransferase
How to cite: pPB-cT3G-cERP2-RUNX2 was a gift from George Church (Addgene plasmid # 192926 ; http://n2t.net/addgene:192926 ; RRID:Addgene_192926)
